Addgene plasmid #136074: pCk4_spacer
Purpose: Use when making even level constructs (L2,...) if pCk4 position (position 4) has no construct assigned
Depositing lab: Jim Haseloff. Depositing organization: University of Cambridge. Publication: Systematic tools for reprogramming plant gene expression in a simple model, Marchantia polymorpha. Sauret-Gueto S, Frangedakis E, Silvestri L, Rebmann M, Tomaselli M, Markel K, Delmans M, West A, Patron NJ, Haseloff J. ACS Synth Biol. 2020 Mar 12. doi: 10.1021/acssynbio.9b00511. PubMed 32163700.
Backbone
  Vector backbone: pCk4
  Vector type: Plant Expression, Synthetic Biology
Growth in bacteria
  Bacterial resistance: Kanamycin, 50 μg/mL
  Growth temperature: 37°C
  Growth strain: DH5alpha
  Copy number: High Copy
Gene/Insert
  Gene/Insert name: Odd spacer
  Species: Synthetic
  Mutation: BsaI/ SapI domesticated
  Cloning method: Restriction Enzyme; 5′ cloning site SapI (destroyed during cloning); 3′ cloning site SapI (destroyed during cloning)
  Sequencing primers: 5′ n/a
Depositor comments: Please visit https://www.biorxiv.org/content/10.1101/2020.02.29.971002v1 for bioRxiv preprint.
How to cite: pCk4_spacer was a gift from Jim Haseloff (Addgene plasmid # 136074 ; http://n2t.net/addgene:136074 ; RRID:Addgene_136074)
