[The description below was written by a language model from this plasmid's Addgene catalogue record and pLannotate feature annotations shown in this document.]
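Description:
pCk4_spacer is a filler plasmid for a hierarchical, Type IIS-based plant DNA assembly system. It is built on the pCk4 acceptor backbone and catalogued as a plant expression and synthetic biology vector. Its insert is a synthetic "odd spacer" sequence with internal BsaI and SapI recognition sites removed (domesticated). The spacer was cloned through SapI sites that were destroyed in the process. Its recorded purpose is to occupy position 4 when an even-level construct (L2 and so on) is assembled and no real transcription unit has been assigned to that slot. This lets a multi-position assembly close correctly with fewer functional parts than there are positions. The associated work concerns tools for reprogramming gene expression in the liverwort Marchantia polymorpha.

The feature table for the 6,582 nt sequence shows a binary vector architecture. A high-copy ColE1/pUC-type origin supports propagation in E. coli, with a bom mobilisation region and a rop fragment nearby. KanR, an aph(3')-Ia aminoglycoside phosphotransferase, provides kanamycin selection. The pVS1 module (oriV, RepA replication protein and StaA stability protein) is the standard cassette for stable maintenance in Agrobacterium. A fragment matching a Sinorhizobium fredii protein is also annotated, and it is probably residual backbone sequence.

Left and right nopaline-type T-DNA border repeats lie only about 250 bp apart. No promoter, coding sequence, reporter or plant selection marker is annotated between them, which fits a T-DNA region holding only a short inert spacer. The spacer itself is not annotated in the table. The plasmid therefore has no expression payload and serves purely as an assembly component.
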