Features (pLannotate 1.2.2; 10 found; start..end, strand, type, name):
    241..829     -  rep_origin     ori: high-copy-number ColE1/pMB1/pBR322/pUC origin of replication
    917..1732    -  CDS            KanR: aminoglycoside phosphotransferase; aph(3')-Ia; confers resistance to kanamycin in bacteria or G418 (Geneticin®) in eukaryotes
   2165..2189    +  misc_feature   LB T-DNA repeat: left border repeat from nopaline C58 T-DNA
   2437..2461    +  misc_feature   RB T-DNA repeat: right border repeat from nopaline C58 T-DNA
   2801..3202    +  CDS            Y4CG_SINFN (fragment): Protein inferred from homology: Swiss-Prot protein existence level 3. From Sinorhizobium fredii (strain NBRC 101917 / NGR234).
   3762..4391    +  CDS            pVS1 StaA: stability protein from the Pseudomonas plasmid pVS1 (Heeb et al., 2000)
   4820..5893    +  CDS            pVS1 RepA: replication protein from the Pseudomonas plasmid pVS1 (Heeb et al., 2000)
   5959..6153    +  rep_origin     pVS1 oriV: origin of replication for the Pseudomonas plasmid pVS1 (Heeb et al., 2000)
   6356..6395    +  CDS            rop (fragment): Rop protein, which maintains plasmids at low copy number; rop
   6497..55      +  misc_feature   bom (across the origin): basis of mobility region from pBR322
>Addgene plasmid #136074 | pCk4_spacer | addgene full sequence | sequence record 274970 | Addgene NGS Result
CCATATGCGGTGTGAAATACCGCACAGATGCGTAAGGAGAAAATACCGCATCAGGCGCTCATCCGCTTCC
TCGCTCACTGACTCGCTGCGCTCGGTCGTTCGGCTGCGGCGAGCGGTATCAGCTCACTCAAAGGCGGTAA
TACGGTTATCCACAGAATCAGGGGATAACGCAGGAAAGAACATGTGAGCAAAAGGCCAGCAAAAGGCCAG
GAACCGTAAAAAGGCCGCGTTGCTGGCGTTTTTCCATAGGCTCCGCCCCCCTGACGAGCATCACAAAAAT
CGACGCTCAAGTCAGAGGTGGCGAAACCCGACAGGACTATAAAGATACCAGGCGTTTCCCCCTGGAAGCT
CCCTCGTGCGCTCTCCTGTTCCGACCCTGCCGCTTACCGGATACCTGTCCGCCTTTCTCCCTTCGGGAAG
CGTGGCGCTTTCTCATAGCTCACGCTGTAGGTATCTCAGTTCGGTGTAGGTCGTTCGCTCCAAGCTGGGC
TGTGTGCACGAACCCCCCGTTCAGCCCGACCGCTGCGCCTTATCCGGTAACTATCGTCTTGAGTCCAACC
CGGTAAGACACGACTTATCGCCACTGGCAGCAGCCACTGGTAACAGGATTAGCAGAGCGAGGTATGTAGG
CGGTGCTACAGAGTTCTTGAAGTGGTGGCCTAACTACGGCTACACTAGAAGGACAGTATTTGGTATCTGC
GCTCTGCTGAAGCCAGTTACCTTCGGAAAAAGAGTTGGTAGCTCTTGATCCGGCAAACAAACCACCGCTG
GTAGCGGTGGTTTTTTTGTTTGCAAGCAGCAGATTACGCGCAGAAAAAAAGGATCTCAAGAAGATCCTTT
GATCTTTTCTACGGGGTCTGACGCTCAGTGGAACGAAAACTCACGTTAAGGGATTTTGGTCATGCATTCT
AGGTGATTAGAAAAACTCATCGAGCATCAAATGAAACTGCAATTTATTCATATCAGGATTATCAATACCA
TATTTTTGAAAAAGCCGTTTCTGTAATGAAGGAGAAAACTCACCGAGGCAGTTCCATAGGATGGCAAGAT
CCTGGTATCGGTCTGCGATTCCGACTCGTCCAACATCAATACAACCTATTAATTTCCCCTCGTCAAAAAT
AAGGTTATCAAGTGAGAAATCACCATGAGTGACGACTGAATCCGGTGAGAATGGCAAAAGTTTATGCATT
TCTTTCCAGACTTGTTCAACAGGCCAGCCATTACGCTCGTCATCAAAATCACTCGCATCAACCAAACCGT
TATTCATTCGTGATTGCGCCTGAGCGAGTCGAAATACGCGATCGCTGTTAAAAGGACAATTACAAACAGG
AATCGAATGCAACCGGCGCAGGAACACTGCCAGCGCATCAACAATATTTTCACCTGAATCAGGATATTCT
TCTAATACCTGGAATGCTGTTTTCCCTGGGATCGCAGTGGTGAGTAACCATGCATCATCAGGAGTACGGA
TAAAATGCTTGATGGTCGGAAGAGGCATAAATTCCGTCAGCCAGTTTAGTCTGACCATCTCATCTGTAAC
ATCATTGGCAACGCTACCTTTGCCATGTTTCAGAAACAACTCTGGCGCATCGGGCTTCCCATACAATCGG
TAGATTGTCGCACCTGATTGCCCGACATTATCGCGAGCCCATTTATACCCATATAAATCAGCATCCATGT
TGGAATTTAATCGCGGCCTTGAGCAAGACGTTTCCCGTTGAATATGGCTCATAACAGAACTTATTATTTC
CTTCCTCTTTTCTACAGTATTTAAAGATACCCCAAGAAGCTAATTATAACAAGACGAACTCCAATTCACT
GTTCCTTGCATTCTAAAACCTTAAATACCAGAAAACAGCTTTTTCAAAGTTGTTTTCAAAGTTGGCGTAT
AACATAGTATCGACGGAGCCGATTTTGAAACCGCGGTGATCACAGGCAGCAACGCTCTGTCATCGTTACA
ATCAACATGCTACCCTCCGCGAGATCATCCGTGTTTCAAACCCGGCAGCTTAGTTGCCGTTCTTCCGAAT
AGCATCGGTAACATGAGCAAAGTCTGCCGCCTTACAACGGCTCTCCCGCTGACGCCGTCCCGGACTGATG
GGCTGCCTGTATCGAGTGGTGATTTTGTGCCGAGCTGCCGGTCGGGGAGCTGTTGGCTGGCTGGTGGCAG
GATATATTGTGGTGTAAACATAACGAATTGCTCTTCACAGAGGAGTCTGAGCAGGACAACTCGCGTAGTG
AGAGTTACATGTTCGTTGGGTTCTTCCGACACGGACCTGAGTTGGCCAACGTCCCACCTGAGGTCTGTGC
CCCGGTGATGAGAAGTGTGCATCTCGTTCTTGCAGCTCGTCAGTACTTTCAGAATCATGGCGTGCATGGT
AGAATGACCCTTATAACGGACTTCGACATGGCAATCGCTAGGTTGAAGAGCAATTCTGACAGGATATATT
GGCGGGTAAACCTAAGAGAAAAGAGCGTTTATTAGAATAATCGGATATTTAAAAGGGCGTGAAAAGGTTT
ATCCGTTCGTCCATTTGTATGTGCATGCCAACCACAGGGTTCCCCTCGGGATCAAAGTACTTTGATCCAA
CCCCTCCGCTGCTATAGTGCAGTCGGCTTCTGACGTTCAGTGCAGCCGTCATCTGAAAACGACATGTCGC
ACAAGTCCTAAGTTACGCGACAGGCTGCCGCCCTGCCCTTTTCCTGGCGTTTTCTTGTCGCGTGTTTTAG
TCGCATAAAGTAGAATACTTGCGACTAGAACCGGAGACATTACGCCATGAACAAGAGCGCCGCCGCTGGC
CTGCTGGGCTATGCCCGCGTCAGCACCGACGACCAGGACTTGACCAACCAACGGGCCGAACTGCACGCGG
CCGGCTGCACCAAGCTGTTTTCCGAGAAGATCACCGGCACCAGGCGCGACCGCCCGGAGCTGGCCAGGAT
GCTTGACCACCTACGCCCTGGCGACGTTGTGACAGTGACCAGGCTAGACCGCCTGGCCCGCAGCACCCGC
GACCTACTGGACATTGCCGAGCGCATCCAGGAGGCCGGCGCGGGCCTGCGTAGCCTGGCAGAGCCGTGGG
CCGACACCACCACGCCGGCCGGCCGCATGGTGTTGACCGTGTTCGCCGGCATTGCCGAGTTCGAGCGTTC
CCTAATCATCGACCGCACCCGGAGCGGGCGCGAGGCCGCCAAGGCCCGAGGCGTGAAGTTTGGCCCCCGC
CCTACCCTCACCCCGGCACAGATCGCGCACGCCCGCGAGCTGATCGACCAGGAAGGCCGCACCGTGAAAG
AGGCGGCTGCACTGCTTGGCGTGCATCGCTCGACCCTGTACCGCGCACTTGAGCGCAGCGAGGAAGTGAC
GCCCACCGAGGCCAGGCGGCGCGGTGCCTTCCGTGAGGACGCATTGACCGAGGCCGACGCCCTGGCGGCC
GCCGAGAATGAACGCCAAGAGGAACAAGCATGAAACCGCACCAGGACGGCCAGGACGAACCGTTTTTCAT
TACCGAAGAGATCGAGGCGGAGATGATCGCGGCCGGGTACGTGTTCGAGCCGCCCGCGCACCTCTCAACC
GTGCGGCTGCATGAAATCCTGGCCGGTTTGTCTGATGCCAAGCTGGCGGCCTGGCCGGCCAGCTTGGCCG
CTGAAGAAACCGAGCGCCGCCGTCTAAAAAGGTGATGTGTATTTGAGTAAAACAGCTTGCGTCATGCGGT
CGCTGCGTATATGATGCGATGAGTAAATAAACAAATACGCAAGGGGAACGCATGAAGGTTATCGCTGTAC
TTAACCAGAAAGGCGGGTCAGGCAAGACGACCATCGCAACCCATCTAGCCCGCGCCCTGCAACTCGCCGG
GGCCGATGTTCTGTTAGTCGATTCCGATCCCCAGGGCAGTGCCCGCGATTGGGCGGCCGTGCGGGAAGAT
CAACCGCTAACCGTTGTCGGCATCGACCGCCCGACGATTGACCGCGACGTGAAGGCCATCGGCCGGCGCG
ACTTCGTAGTGATCGACGGAGCGCCCCAGGCGGCGGACTTGGCTGTGTCCGCGATCAAGGCAGCCGACTT
CGTGCTGATTCCGGTGCAGCCAAGCCCTTACGACATATGGGCCACCGCCGACCTGGTGGAGCTGGTTAAG
CAGCGCATTGAGGTCACGGATGGAAGGCTACAAGCGGCCTTTGTCGTGTCGCGGGCGATCAAAGGCACGC
GCATCGGCGGTGAGGTTGCCGAGGCGCTGGCCGGGTACGAGCTGCCCATTCTTGAGTCCCGTATCACGCA
GCGCGTGAGCTACCCAGGCACTGCCGCCGCCGGCACAACCGTTCTTGAATCAGAACCCGAGGGCGACGCT
GCCCGCGAGGTCCAGGCGCTGGCCGCTGAAATTAAATCAAAACTCATTTGAGTTAATGAGGTAAAGAGAA
AATGAGCAAAAGCACAAACACGCTAAGTGCCGGCCGTCCGAGCGCACGCAGCAGCAAGGCTGCAACGTTG
GCCAGCCTGGCAGACACGCCAGCCATGAAGCGGGTCAACTTTCAGTTGCCGGCGGAGGATCACACCAAGC
TGAAGATGTACGCGGTACGCCAAGGCAAGACCATTACCGAGCTGCTATCTGAATACATCGCGCAGCTACC
AGAGTAAATGAGCAAATGAATAAATGAGTAGATGAATTTTAGCGGCTAAAGGAGGCGGCATGGAAAATCA
AGAACAACCAGGCACCGACGCCGTGGAATGCCCCATGTGTGGAGGAACGGGCGGTTGGCCAGGCGTAAGC
GGCTGGGTTGCCTGCCGGCCCTGCAATGGCACTGGAACCCCCAAGCCCGAGGAATCGGCGTGAGCGGTCG
CAAACCATCCGGCCCGGTACAAATCGGCGCGGCGCTGGGTGATGACCTGGTGGAGAAGTTGAAGGCCGCG
CAGGCCGCCCAGCGGCAACGCATCGAGGCAGAAGCACGCCCCGGTGAATCGTGGCAAGCGGCCGCTGATC
GAATCCGCAAAGAATCCCGGCAACCGCCGGCAGCCGGTGCGCCGTCGATTAGGAAGCCGCCCAAGGGCGA
CGAGCAACCAGATTTTTTCGTTCCGATGCTCTATGACGTGGGCACCCGCGATAGTCGCAGCATCATGGAC
GTGGCCGTTTTCCGTCTGTCGAAGCGTGACCGACGAGCTGGCGAGGTGATCCGCTACGAGCTTCCAGACG
GGCACGTAGAGGTTTCCGCAGGGCCGGCCGGCATGGCCAGTGTGTGGGATTACGACCTGGTACTGATGGC
GGTTTCCCATCTAACCGAATCCATGAACCGATACCGGGAAGGGAAGGGAGACAAGCCCGGCCGCGTGTTC
CGTCCACACGTTGCGGACGTACTCAAGTTCTGCCGGCGAGCCGATGGCGGAAAGCAGAAAGACGACCTGG
TAGAAACCTGCATTCGGTTAAACACCACGCACGTTGCCATGCAGCGTACGAAGAAGGCCAAGAACGGCCG
CCTGGTGACGGTATCCGAGGGTGAAGCCTTGATTAGCCGCTACAAGATCGTAAAGAGCGAAACCGGGCGG
CCGGAGTACATCGAGATCGAGCTAGCTGATTGGATGTACCGCGAGATCACAGAAGGCAAGAACCCGGACG
TGCTGACGGTTCACCCCGATTACTTTTTGATCGATCCCGGCATCGGCCGTTTTCTCTACCGCCTGGCACG
CCGCGCCGCAGGCAAGGCAGAAGCCAGATGGTTGTTCAAGACGATCTACGAACGCAGTGGCAGCGCCGGA
GAGTTCAAGAAGTTCTGTTTCACCGTGCGCAAGCTGATCGGGTCAAATGACCTGCCGGAGTACGATTTGA
AGGAGGAGGCGGGGCAGGCTGGCCCGATCCTAGTCATGCGCTACCGCAACCTGATCGAGGGCGAAGCATC
CGCCGGTTCCTAATGTACGGAGCAGATGCTAGGGCAAATTGCCCTAGCAGGGGAAAAAGGTCGAAAAGGA
CTCTTTCCTGTGGATAGCACGTACATTGGGAACCCAAAGCCGTACATTGGGAACCGGAACCCGTACATTG
GGAACCCAAAGCCGTACATTGGGAACCGGTCACACATGTAAGTGACTGATATAAAAGAGAAAAAAGGCGA
TTTTTCCGCCTAAAACTCTTTAAAACTTATTAAAACTCTTAAAACCCGCCTGGCCTGTGCATAACTGTCT
GGCCAGCGCACAGCCGAAGTGCTGCAAAAAGCGCCTACCCTTCGGTCGCTGCGCTCCCTACGCCCCGCCG
CTTCGCGTCGGCCTATCGCGGCCGCTGGCCGCTCAAAAATGGCTGGCCTACGGCCAGGCAATCTACCAGG
GCGCGGACAAGCCGCGCCGTCGCCACTCGACCGCCGGCGCCCACATCAAGGCACCCTGCCTCGCGCGTTT
CGGTGATGACGGTGAAAACCTCTGACACATGCAGCTCCCGGTGACGGTCACAGCTTGTCTGTAAGCGGAT
GCCGGGAGCAGACAAGCCCGTCAGGGCGCGTCAGCGGGTGTTGGCGGGTGTCGGGGCGCAGCCATGACCC
AGTCACGTAGCGATAGCGGAGTGTATACTGGCTTAACTATGCGGCATCAGAGCAGATTGTACTGAGAGTG
CA
